>Addgene plasmid #58800 | p(+)MV-NSE-FlagrP-3g_haP-F497D-3p | depositor full sequence | sequence record 91095 | p(+)MV-NSE-FlagrP-3g_haP-F497D-3p sequence 20831 bps
ACCAAACAAAGTTGGGTAAGGATAGTTCAATCAATGATCATCTTCTAGTGCACTTAGGATTCAAGATCCT
ATTATCAGGGACAAGAGCAGGATTAGGGATATCCGAGATGGCCACACTTTTAAGGAGCTTAGCATTGTTC
AAAAGAAACAAGGACAAACCACCCATTACATCAGGATCCGGTGGAGCCATCAGAGGAATCAAACACATTA
TTATAGTACCAATCCCTGGAGATTCCTCAATTACCACTCGATCCAGACTTCTGGACCGGTTGGTCAGGTT
AATTGGAAACCCGGATGTGAGCGGGCCCAAACTAACAGGGGCACTAATAGGTATATTATCCTTATTTGTG
GAGTCTCCAGGTCAATTGATTCAGAGGATCACCGATGACCCTGACGTTAGCATAAGGCTGTTAGAGGTTG
TCCAGAGTGACCAGTCACAATCTGGCCTTACCTTCGCATCAAGAGGTACCAACATGGAGGATGAGGCGGA
CCAATACTTTTCACATGATGATCCAATTAGTAGTGATCAATCCAGGTTCGGATGGTTCGAGAACAAGGAA
ATCTCAGATATTGAAGTGCAAGACCCTGAGGGATTCAACATGATTCTGGGTACCATCCTAGCCCAAATTT
GGGTCTTGCTCGCAAAGGCGGTTACGGCCCCAGACACGGCAGCTGATTCGGAGCTAAGAAGGTGGATAAA
GTACACCCAACAAAGAAGGGTAGTTGGTGAATTTAGATTGGAGAGAAAATGGTTGGATGTGGTGAGGAAC
AGGATTGCCGAGGACCTCTCCTTACGCCGATTCATGGTCGCTCTAATCCTGGATATCAAGAGAACACCCG
GAAACAAACCCAGGATTGCTGAAATGATATGTGACATTGATACATATATCGTAGAGGCAGGATTAGCCAG
TTTTATCCTGACTATTAAGTTTGGGATAGAAACTATGTATCCTGCTCTTGGACTGCATGAATTTGCTGGT
GAGTTATCCACACTTGAGTCCTTGATGAACCTTTACCAGCAAATGGGGGAAACTGCACCCTACATGGTAA
TCCTGGAGAACTCAATTCAGAACAAGTTCAGTGCAGGATCATACCCTCTGCTCTGGAGCTATGCCATGGG
AGTAGGAGTGGAACTTGAAAACTCCATGGGAGGTTTGAACTTTGGCCGATCTTACTTTGATCCAGCATAT
TTTAGATTAGGGCAAGAGATGGTAAGGAGGTCAGCTGGAAAGGTCAGTTCCACATTGGCATCTGAACTCG
GTATCACTGCCGAGGATGCAAGGCTTGTTTCAGAGATTGCAATGCATACTACTGAGGACAAGATCAGTAG
AGCGGTTGGACCCAGACAAGCCCAAGTATCATTTCTACACGGTGATCAAAGTGAGAATGAGCTACCGAGA
TTGGGGGGCAAGGAAGATAGGAGGGTCAAACAGAGTCGAGGAGAAGCCAGGGAGAGCTACAGAGAAACCG
GGCCCAGCAGAGCAAGTGATGCGAGAGCTGCCCATCTTCCAACCGGCACACCCCTAGACATTGACACTGC
ATCGGAGTCCAGCCAAGATCCGCAGGACAGTCGAAGGTCAGCTGACGCCCTGCTTAGGCTGCAAGCCATG
GCAGGAATCTCGGAAGAACAAGGCTCAGACACGGACACCCCTATAGTGTACAATGACAGAAATCTTCTAG
ACTAGGTGCGAGAGGCCGAGGACCAGAACAACATCCGCCTACCCTCCATCATTGTTATAAAAAACTTAGG
AACCAGGTCCACACAGCCGCCAGCCCATCAACCATCCACTCCCACGATTGGAGCAGATGGATTATAAGGA
TGACGATGACAAAGCAGAAGAGCAGGCACGCCATGTCAAAAACGGACTGGAATGCATCCGGGCTCTCAAG
GCCGAGCCCATCGGCTCACTGGCCATCGAGGAAGCTATGGCAGCATGGTCAGAAATATCAGACAACCCAG
GACAGGAGCGAGCCACCTGCAGGGAAGAGAAGGCAGGCAGTTCGGGTCTCAGCAAACCATGCCTCTCAGC
AATTGGATCAACTGAAGGCGGTGCACCTCGCATCCGCGGTCAGGGACCTGGAGAGAGCGATGACGACGCT
GAAACTTTGGGAATCCCCCCAAGAAATCTCCAGGCATCAAGCACTGGGCTACAGTGTCATTATGTTTATG
ATCACAGCGGTGAAGCGGTTAAGGGAATCCAAGATGCTGACTCTATCATGGTTCAATCAGGCCTTGATGG
TGATAGCACCCTCTCAGGAGGAGACAATGAATCTGAAAACAGCGATGTGGATATTGGCGAACCTGATACC
GAGGGATATGCTATCACTGACCGGGGATCTGCTCCCATCTCTATGGGGTTCAGGGCTTCTGATGTTGAAA
CTGCAGAAGGAGGGGAGATCCACGAGCTCCTGAGACTCCAATCCAGAGGCAACAACTTTCCGAAGCTTGG
GAAAACTCTCAATGTTCCTCCGCCCCCGGACCCCGGTAGGGCCAGCACTTCCGGGACACCCATTAAAAAG
GGCACAGACGCGAGATTAGCCTCATTTGGAACGGAGATCGCGTCTTCATTGACAGGTGGTGCAACCCAAT
GTGCTCGAAAGTCACCCTCGGAACCATCAGGGCCAGGTGCACCTGCGGGGAACGTCCCCGAGTGTGTGAG
CAATGCCGCACTGATACAGGAGTGGACACCCGAATCTGGCACCACAATCTCCCCGAGATCCCAGAATAAT
GAAGAAGGGGGAGACCATTATGATGATGAGCTGTTCTCTGATGTCCAAGATATTAAAACAGCCTTGGCCA
AAATACACGAGGATAATCAGAAGATAATCTCCAAGCTAGAATCACTGCTGTTATTGAAGGGAGAAGTTGA
GTCAATTAAGAAGCAGATCAACAGGCAAAATATCAGCATATCCACCCTGGAAGGCCACCTTAGCTCAATC
ATGATCGCCATTCCTGGACTTGGGAAGGATCCCAACGACCCCACTGCAGATGTCGAAATCAATCCCGACT
TGAAACCCATCATAGGCAGAGATTCAGGCCGAGCACTGGCCGAAGTTCTCAAGAAACCCGTTGCCAGCCG
ACAACTCCAAGGAATGACAAATGGACGGACCAGTTCCAGAGGACAGCTGCTGAAGGAATTTCAGCTAAAG
CCGATCGGGAAAAAGATGAGCTCAGCCGTCGGGTTTGTTCCTGACACCGGCCCTGCATCACGCAGTGTAA
TCCGCTCCATTATAAAATCCAGCCGGCTAGAGGAGGATCGGAAGCGTTACCTGATGACTCTCCTTGATGA
TATCAAAGGAGCCAATGATCTTGCCAAGTTCCACCAGATGCTGGTGAAGATAATAATGAAGTAGCTACAG
CTCAACTTACCTGCCAACCGAACGGCATCAAGGTGAACTCCATGCGAACGGCATCAAGGTGAACTCAGTC
GGAACGGCATCAAGGTGAACTACCCAACTAGCGTACGGTGCGAGAGGCCGAGGACCAGAACAACATCCGC
CTACCCTCCATCATTGTTATAAAAAACTTAGGAACCAGGTCCACACAGCCGCCAGCCCATCAACCATCCA
CTCCCACGATTGGAGCAGATGTACCCATACGATGTTCCAGATTACGCTGGAGCAGAAGAGCAGGCACGCC
ATGTCAAAAACGGACTGGAATGCATCCGGGCTCTCAAGGCCGAGCCCATCGGCTCACTGGCCATCGAGGA
AGCTATGGCAGCATGGTCAGAAATATCAGACAACCCAGGACAGGAGCGAGCCACCTGCAGGGAAGAGAAG
GCAGGCAGTTCGGGTCTCAGCAAACCATGCCTCTCAGCAATTGGATCAACTGAAGGCGGTGCACCTCGCA
TCCGCGGTCAGGGACCTGGAGAGAGCGATGACGACGCTGAAACTTTGGGAATCCCCCCAAGAAATCTCCA
GGCATCAAGCACTGGGCTACAGTGTCATTATGTTTATGATCACAGCGGTGAAGCGGTTAAGGGAATCCAA
GATGCTGACTCTATCATGGTTCAATCAGGCCTTGATGGTGATAGCACCCTCTCAGGAGGAGACAATGAAT
CTGAAAACAGCGATGTGGATATTGGCGAACCTGATACCGAGGGATATGCTATCACTGACCGGGGATCTGC
TCCCATCTCTATGGGGTTCAGGGCTTCTGATGTTGAAACTGCAGAAGGAGGGGAGATCCACGAGCTCCTG
AGACTCCAATCCAGAGGCAACAACTTTCCGAAGCTTGGGAAAACTCTCAATGTTCCTCCGCCCCCGGACC
CCGGTAGGGCCAGCACTTCCGGGACACCCATTAAAAAGGGCACAGACGCGAGATTAGCCTCATTTGGAAC
GGAGATCGCGTCTTCATTGACAGGTGGTGCAACCCAATGTGCTCGAAAGTCACCCTCGGAACCATCAGGG
CCAGGTGCACCTGCGGGGAACGTCCCCGAGTGTGTGAGCAATGCCGCACTGATACAGGAGTGGACACCCG
AATCTGGCACCACAATCTCCCCGAGATCCCAGAATAATGAAGAAGGGGGAGACCATTATGATGATGAGCT
GTTCTCTGATGTCCAAGATATTAAAACAGCCTTGGCCAAAATACACGAGGATAATCAGAAGATAATCTCC
AAGCTAGAATCACTGCTGTTATTGAAGGGAGAAGTTGAGTCAATTAAGAAGCAGATCAACAGGCAAAATA
TCAGCATATCCACCCTGGAAGGACACCTCTCAAGCATCATGATCGCCATTCCTGGACTTGGGAAGGATCC
CAACGACCCCACTGCAGATGTCGAAATCAATCCCGACTTGAAACCCATCATAGGCAGAGATTCAGGCCGA
GCACTGGCCGAAGTTCTCAAGAAACCCGTTGCCTCGCGACAACTCCAAGGAATGACAAATGGACGGACCA
GTTCCAGAGGACAGCTGCTGAAGGAATTTCAGCTAAAGCCGATCGGGAAAAAGATGAGCTCAGCCGTCGG
GTTTGTTCCTGACACCGGCCCTGCATCACGCAGTGTAATCCGCTCCATTATAAAATCCAGCCGGCTAGAG
GAGGATCGGAAGCGTTACCTGATGACTCTCCTTGATGATATCAAAGGAGCCAATGATCTTGCCAAGGACC
ACCAGATGCTGATGAAGATAATAATGAAGTAGCTACAGCTCAACTTACCTGCCAACCGGACACCTCTCAA
GCATCATCCATGCGGACACCTCTCAAGCATCATCAGTCGGGACACCTCTCAAGCATCATACCCAACTAGC
GTACCATGACGTCCTAGTACAACCTAAATCCATTATAAAAAACTTAGGAGCAAAGTGATTGCCTCCCAAG
TTCCACAATGACAGAGATCTACGACTTCGACAAGTCGGCATGGGACATCAAAGGGTCGATCGCTCCGATA
CAACCCACCACCTACAGTGATGGCAGGCTGGTGCCCCAGGTCAGAGTCATAGATCCTGGTCTAGGCGACA
GGAAGGATGAATGCTTTATGTACATGTTTCTGCTGGGGGTTGTTGAGGACAGCGATTCCCTAGGGCCTCC
AATCGGGCGAGCATTTGGGTCCCTGCCCTTAGGTGTTGGCAGATCCACAGCAAAGCCCGAAAAACTCCTC
AAAGAGGCCACTGAGCTTGACATAGTTGTTAGACGTACAGCAGGGCTCAATGAAAAACTGGTGTTCTACA
ACAACACCCCACTAACTCTCCTCACACCTTGGAGAAAGGTCCTAACAACAGGGAGTGTCTTCAACGCAAA
CCAAGTGTGCAATGCGGTTAATCTGATACCGCTCGATACCCCGCAGAGGTTCCGTGTTGTTTATATGAGC
ATCACCCGTCTTTCGGATAACGGGTATTACACCGTTCCTGGAAGAATGCTGGAATTCAGATCGGTCAATG
CAGTGGCCTTCAACCTGCTGGTGACCCTTAGGATTGACAAGGCGATAGGCCCTGGGAAGATCATCGACAA
TACAGAGCAACTTCCTGAGGCAACATTTATGGTCCACATCGGGAACTTCAGGAGAAAGAAGAGTGAAGTC
TACTCTGCCGATTATTGCAAAATGAAAATCGAAAAGATGGGCCTGGTTTTTGCACTTGGTGGGATAGGGG
GCACCAGTCTTCACATTAGAAGCACAGGCAAAATGAGCAAGACTCTCCATGCACAACTCGGGTTCAAGAA
GACCTTATGTTACCCGCTGATGGATATCAATGAAGACCTTAATCGATTACTCTGGAGGAGCAGATGCAAG
ATAGTAAGAATCCAGGCAGTTTTGCAGCCATCAGTTCCTCAAGAATTCCGCATTTACGACGACGTGATCA
TAAATGATGACCAAGGACTATTCAAAGTTCTGTAGACCGTAGTGCCCAGCAATGCCCGAAAACGACCCCC
CTCACAATGACAGCCAGAAGGCCCGGACAAAAAAGCCCCCTCCGAAAGACTCCACGGACCAAGCGAGAGG
CCAGCCAGCAGCCGACGGCAAGCGCGAACACCAGGCGGCCCCAGCACAGAACAGCCCTGACACAAGGCCA
CCACCAGCCACCCCAATCTGCATCCTCCTCGTGGGACCCCCGAGGACCAACCCCCAAGGCTGCCCCCGAT
CCAAACCACCAACCGCATCCCCACCACCCCCGGGAAAGAAACCCCCAGCAATTGGAAGGCCCCTCCCCCT
CTTCCTCAACACAAGAACTCCACAACCGAACCGCACAAGCGACCGAGGTGACCCAACCGCAGGCATCCGA
CTCCCTAGACAGATCCTCTCTCCCCGGCAAACTAAACAAAACTTAGGGCCAAGGAACATACACACCCAAC
AGAACCCAGACCCCGGCCCACGGCGCCGCGCCCCCAACCCCCGACAACCAGAGGGAGCCCCCAACCAATC
CCGCCGGCTCCCCCGGTGCCCACAGGCAGGGACACCAACCCCCGAACAGACCCAGCACCCAACCATCGAC
AATCCAAGACGGGGGGGCCCCCCCAAAAAAAGGCCCCCAGGGGCCGACAGCCAGCACCGCGAGGAAGCCC
ACCCACCCCACACACGACCACGGCAACCAAACCAGAACCCAGACCACCCTGGGCCACCAGCTCCCAGACT
CGGCCATCACCCCGCAGAAAGGAAAGGCCACAACCCGCGCACCCCAGCCCCGATCCGGCGGGGAGCCACC
CAACCCGAACCAGCACCCAAGAGCGATCCCCGAAGGACCCCCGAACCGCAAAGGACATCAGTATCCCACA
GCCTCTCCAAGTCCCCCGGTCTCCTCCTCTTCTCGAAGGGACCAAAAGATCAATCCACCACACCCGACGA
CACTCAACTCCCCACCCCTAAAGGAGACACCGGGAATCCCAGAATCAAGACTCATCCAATGTCCATCATG
GGTCTCAAGGTGAACGTCTCTGCCATATTCATGGCAGTACTGTTAACTCTCCAAACACCCACCGGTCAAA
TCCATTGGGGCAATCTCTCTAAGATAGGGGTGGTAGGAATAGGAAGTGCAAGCTACAAAGTTATGACTCG
TTCCAGCCATCAATCATTAGTCATAAAATTAATGCCCAATATAACTCTCCTCAATAACTGCACGAGGGTA
GAGATTGCAGAATACAGGAGACTACTGAGAACAGTTTTGGAACCAATTAGAGATGCACTTAATGCAGTGA
CCCAGAATATAAGACCGGTTCAGAGTGTAGCTTCAAGTAGGAGACACAAGAGATTTGCGGGAGTAGTCCT
GGCAGGTGCGGCCCTAGGCGTTGCCACAGCTGCTCAGATAACAGCCGGCATTGCACTTCACCAGTCCATG
CTGAACTCTCAAGCCATCGACAATCTGAGAGCGAGCCTGGAAACTACTAATCAGGCAATTGAGGCAATCA
GACAAGCAGGGCAGGAGATGATATTGGCTGTTCAGGGTGTCCAAGACTACATCAATAATGAGCTGATACC
GTCTATGAACCAACTATCTTGTGATTTAATCGGCCAGAAGCTCGGGCTCAAATTGCTCAGATACTATACA
GAAATCCTGTCATTATTTGGCCCCAGCTTACGGGACCCCATATCTGCGGAGATATCTATCCAGGCTTTGA
GCTATGCGCTTGGAGGAGACATCAATAAGGTGTTAGAAAAGCTCGGATACAGTGGAGGTGATTTACTGGG
CATCTTAGAGAGCAGAGGAATAAAGGCCCGGATAACTCACGTCGACACAGAGTCCTACTTCATTGTCCTC
AGTATAGCCTATCCGACGCTGTCCGAGATTAAGGGGGTGATTGTCCACCGGCTAGAGGGGGTCTCGTACA
ACATAGGCTCTCAAGAGTGGTATACCACTGTGCCCAAGTATGTTGCAACCCAAGGGTACCTTATCTCGAA
TTTTGATGAGTCATCGTGTACTTTCATGCCAGAGGGGACTGTGTGCAGCCAAAATGCCTTGTACCCGATG
AGTCCTCTGCTCCAAGAATGCCTCCGGGGGTCCACCAAGTCCTGTGCTCGTACACTCGTATCCGGGTCTT
TTGGGAACCGGTTCATTTTATCACAAGGGAACCTAATAGCCAATTGTGCATCAATCCTTTGCAAGTGTTA
CACAACAGGAACGATCATTAATCAAGACCCTGACAAGATCCTAACATACATTGCTGCCGATCACTGCCCG
GTAGTCGAGGTGAACGGCGTGACCATCCAAGTCGGGAGCAGGAGGTATCCAGACGCTGTGTACTTGCACA
GAATTGACCTCGGTCCTCCCATATCATTGGAGAGGTTGGACGTATGGACAAATCTGGGGAATGCAATTGC
TAAGTTGGAGGATGCCAAGGAATTGTTGGAGTCATCGGACCAGATATTGAGGAGTATGAAAGGTTTATCG
AGCACTAGCATAGTCTACATCCTGATTGCAGTGTGTCTTGGAGGGTTGATAGGGATCCCCGCTTTAATAT
GTTGCTGCAGGGGGCGTTGTAACAAAAAGGGAGAACAAGTTGGTATGTCAAGACCAGGCCTAAAGCCTGA
TCTTACGGGAACATCAAAATCCTATGTAAGGTCGCTCTGATCCTCTACAACTCTTGAAACACAAATGTCC
CACAAGTCTCCTCTTCGTCATCAAGCAACCACCGCACCCAGCATCAAGCCCACCTGAAATTATCTCCGGT
TTCCCTCTGGCCGAACAATATCGGTAGTTAATTAAAACTTAGGGTGCAAGATCATCCACAATGTCACCAC
AACGAGACCGGATAAATGCCTTCTACAAAGATAACCCCCATCCCAAGGGAAGTAGGATAGTCATTAACAG
AGAACATCTTATGATTGATAGACCTTATGTTTTGCTGGCTGTTCTGTTTGTCATGTTTCTGAGCTTGATC
GGGTTGCTAGCCATTGCAGGCATTAGACTTCATCGGGCAGCCATCTACACCGCAGAGATCCATAAAAGCC
TCAGCACCAATCTAGATGTAACTAACTCAATCGAGCATCAGGTCAAGGACGTGCTGACACCACTCTTCAA
AATCATCGGTGATGAAGTGGGCCTGAGGACACCTCAGAGATTCACTGACCTAGTGAAATTCATCTCTGAC
AAGATTAAATTCCTTAATCCGGATAGGGAGTACGACTTCAGAGATCTCACTTGGTGTATCAACCCGCCAG
AGAGAATCAAATTGGATTATGATCAATACTGTGCAGATGTGGCTGCTGAAGAGCTCATGAATGCATTGGT
GAACTCAACTCTACTGGAGACCAGAACAACCAATCAGTTCCTAGCTGTCTCAAAGGGAAACTGCTCAGGG
CCCACTACAATCAGAGGTCAATTCTCAAACATGTCGCTGTCCCTGTTAGACTTGTATTTAGGTCGAGGTT
ACAATGTGTCATCTATAGTCACTATGACATCCCAGGGAATGTATGGGGGAACTTACCTAGTGGAAAAGCC
TAATCTGAGCAGCAAAAGGTCAGAGTTGTCACAACTGAGCATGTACCGAGTGTTTGAAGTAGGTGTTATC
AGAAATCCGGGTTTGGGGGCTCCGGTGTTCCATATGACAAACTATCTTGAGCAACCAGTCAGTAATGATC
TCAGCAACTGTATGGTGGCTTTGGGGGAGCTCAAACTCGCAGCCCTTTGTCACGGGGAAGATTCTATCAC
AATTCCCTATCAGGGATCAGGGAAAGGTGTCAGCTTCCAGCTCGTCAAGCTAGGTGTCTGGAAATCCCCA
ACCGACATGCAATCCTGGGTCCCCTTATCAACGGATGATCCAGTGATAGACAGGCTTTACCTCTCATCTC
ACAGAGGTGTTATCGCTGACAACCAAGCAAAATGGGCTGTCCCGACAACACGAACAGATGACAAGTTGCG
AATGGAGACATGCTTCCAACAGGCGTGTAAGGGTAAAATCCAAGCACTCTGCGAGAATCCCGAGTGGGCA
CCATTGAAGGATAACAGGATTCCTTCATACGGGGTCTTGTCTGTTGATCTGAGTCTGACAGTTGAGCTTA
AAATCAAAATTGCTTCGGGATTCGGGCCATTGATCACACACGGTTCAGGGATGGACCTATACAAATCCAA
CCACAACAATGTGTATTGGCTGACTATCCCGCCAATGAAGAACCTAGCCTTAGGTGTAATCAACACATTG
GAGTGGATACCGAGATTCAAGGTTAGTCCCTACCTCTTCACTGTCCCAATTAAGGAAGCAGGCGGAGACT
GCCATGCCCCAACATACCTACCTGCGGAGGTGGATGGTGATGTCAAACTCAGTTCCAATCTGGTGATTCT
ACCTGGTCAAGATCTCCAATATGTTTTGGCAACCTACGATACTTCCAGGGTTGAACATGCTGTGGTTTAT
TACGTTTACAGCCCAAGCCGCTCATTTTCTTACTTTTATCCTTTTAGGTTGCCTATAAAGGGGGTCCCCA
TCGAATTACAAGTGGAATGCTTCACATGGGACCAAAAACTCTGGTGCCGTCACTTCTGTGTGCTTGCGGA
CTCAGAATCTGGTGGACATATCACTCACTCTGGGATGGTGGGCATGGGAGTCAGCTGCACAGTCACCCGG
GAAGATGGAACCAATCGCAGATAGGGCTGCTAGTGAACCAATCACATGATGTCACCCAGACATCAGGCAT
ACCCACTAGTGTGAAATAGACATCAGAATTAAGAAAAACGTAGGGTCCAAGTGGTTCCCCGTTATGGACT
CGCTATCTGTCAACCAGATCTTATACCCTGAAGTTCACCTAGATAGCCCGATAGTTACCAATAAGATAGT
AGCCATCCTGGAGTATGCTCGAGTCCCTCACGCTTACAGCCTGGAGGACCCTACACTGTGTCAGAACATC
AAGCACCGCCTAAAAAACGGATTTTCCAACCAAATGATTATAAACAATGTGGAAGTTGGGAATGTCATCA
AGTCCAAGCTTAGGAGTTATCCGGCCCACTCTCATATTCCATATCCAAATTGTAATCAGGATTTATTTAA
CATAGAAGACAAAGAGTCAACGAGGAAGATCCGTGAACTCCTCAAAAAGGGGAATTCGCTGTACTCCAAA
GTCAGTGATAAGGTTTTCCAATGCTTAAGGGACACTAACTCACGGCTTGGCCTAGGCTCCGAATTGAGGG
AGGACATCAAGGAGAAAGTTATTAACTTGGGAGTTTACATGCACAGCTCCCAGTGGTTTGAGCCCTTTCT
GTTTTGGTTTACAGTCAAGACTGAGATGAGGTCAGTGATTAAATCACAAACCCATACTTGCCATAGGAGG
AGACACACACCTGTATTCTTCACTGGTAGTTCAGTTGAGTTGCTAATCTCTCGTGACCTTGTTGCTATAA
TCAGTAAAGAGTCTCAACATGTATATTACCTGACATTTGAACTGGTTTTGATGTATTGTGATGTCATAGA
GGGGAGGTTAATGACAGAGACCGCTATGACTATTGATGCTAGGTATACAGAGCTTCTAGGAAGAGTCAGA
TACATGTGGAAACTGATAGATGGTTTCTTCCCTGCACTCGGGAATCCAACTTATCAAATTGTAGCCATGC
TGGAGCCTCTTTCACTTGCTTACCTGCAGCTGAGGGATATAACAGTAGAACTCAGAGGTGCTTTCCTTAA
CCACTGCTTTACTGAAATACATGATGTTCTTGACCAAAACGGGTTTTCTGATGAAGGTACTTATCATGAG
TTAATTGAAGCTCTAGATTACATTTTCATAACTGATGACATACATCTGACAGGGGAGATTTTCTCATTTT
TCAGAAGTTTCGGCCACCCCAGACTTGAAGCAGTAACGGCTGCTGAAAATGTTAGGAAATACATGAATCA
GCCTAAAGTCATTGTGTATGAGACTCTGATGAAAGGTCATGCCATATTTTGTGGAATCATAATCAACGGC
TATCGTGACAGGCACGGAGGCAGTTGGCCACCGCTGACCCTCCCCCTGCATGCTGCAGACACAATCCGGA
ATGCTCAAGCTTCAGGTGATGGGTTAACACATGAGCAGTGCGTTGATAACTGGAAATCTTTTGCTGGAGT
GAAATTTGGCTGCTTTATGCCTCTTAGCCTGGATAGTGATCTGACAATGTACCTAAAGGACAAGGCACTT
GCTGCTCTCCAAAGGGAATGGGATTCAGTTTACCCGAAAGAGTTCCTGCGTTACGACCCTCCCAAGGGAA
CCGGGTCACGGAGGCTTGTAGATGTTTTCCTTAATGATTCGAGCTTTGACCCATATGATGTGATAATGTA
TGTTGTAAGTGGAGCTTACCTCCATGACCCTGAGTTCAACCTGTCTTACAGCCTGAAAGAAAAGGAGATC
AAGGAAACAGGTAGACTTTTTGCTAAAATGACTTACAAAATGAGGGCATGCCAAGTGATTGCTGAAAATC
TAATCTCAAACGGGATTGGCAAATATTTTAAGGACAATGGGATGGCCAAGGATGAGCACGATTTGACTAA
GGCACTCCACACTCTAGCTGTCTCAGGAGTCCCCAAAGATCTCAAAGAAAGTCACAGGGGGGGGCCAGTC
TTAAAAACCTACTCCCGAAGCCCAGTCCACACAAGTACCAGGAACGTGAGAGCAGCAAAAGGGTTTATAG
GGTTCCCTCAAGTAATTCGGCAGGACCAAGACACTGATCATCCGGAGAATATGGAAGCTTACGAGACAGT
CAGTGCATTTATCACGACTGATCTCAAGAAGTACTGCCTTAATTGGAGATATGAGACCATCAGCTTGTTT
GCACAGAGGCTAAATGAGATTTACGGATTGCCCTCATTTTTCCAGTGGCTGCATAAGAGGCTTGAGACCT
CTGTCCTGTATGTAAGTGACCCTCATTGCCCCCCCGACCTTGACGCCCATATCCCGTTATATAAAGTCCC
CAATGATCAAATCTTCATTAAGTACCCTATGGGAGGTATAGAAGGGTATTGTCAGAAGCTGTGGACCATC
AGCACCATTCCCTATCTATACCTGGCTGCTTATGAGAGCGGAGTAAGGATTGCTTCGTTAGTGCAAGGGG
ACAATCAGACCATAGCCGTAACAAAAAGGGTACCCAGCACATGGCCCTACAACCTTAAGAAACGGGAAGC
TGCTAGAGTAACTAGAGATTACTTTGTAATTCTTAGGCAAAGGCTACATGATATTGGCCATCACCTCAAG
GCAAATGAGACAATTGTTTCATCACATTTTTTTGTCTATTCAAAAGGAATATATTATGATGGGCTACTTG
TGTCCCAATCACTCAAGAGCATCGCAAGATGTGTATTCTGGTCAGAGACTATAGTTGATGAAACAAGGGC
AGCATGCAGTAATATTGCTACAACAATGGCTAAAAGCATCGAGAGAGGTTATGACCGTTACCTTGCATAT
TCCCTGAACGTCCTAAAAGTGATACAGCAAATTCTGATCTCTCTTGGCTTCACAATCAATTCAACCATGA
CCCGGGATGTAGTCATACCCCTCCTCACAAACAACGACCTCTTAATAAGGATGGCACTGTTGCCCGCTCC
TATTGGGGGGATGAATTATCTGAATATGAGCAGGCTGTTTGTCAGAAACATCGGTGATCCAGTAACATCA
TCAATTGCTGATCTCAAGAGAATGATTCTCGCCTCACTAATGCCTGAAGAGACCCTCCATCAGGTAATGA
CACAACAACCGGGGGACTCTTCATTCCTAGACTGGGCTAGCGACCCTTACTCAGCAAATCTTGTATGTGT
CCAGAGCATCACTAGACTCCTCAAGAACATAACTGCAAGGTTTGTCCTGATCCATAGTCCAAACCCAATG
TTAAAAGGATTATTCCATGATGACAGTAAAGAAGAGGACGAGGGACTGGCGGCATTCCTCATGGACAGGC
ATATTATAGTACCTAGGGCAGCTCATGAAATCCTGGATCATAGTGTCACAGGGGCAAGAGAGTCTATTGC
AGGCATGCTGGATACCACAAAAGGCTTGATTCGAGCCAGCATGAGGAAGGGGGGTTTAACCTCTCGAGTG
ATAACCAGATTGTCCAATTATGACTATGAACAATTCAGAGCAGGGATGGTGCTATTGACAGGAAGAAAGA
GAAATGTCCTCATTGACAAAGAGTCATGTTCAGTGCAGCTGGCGAGAGCTCTAAGAAGCCATATGTGGGC
GAGGCTAGCTCGAGGACGGCCTATTTACGGCCTTGAGGTCCCTGATGTACTAGAATCTATGCGAGGCCAC
CTTATTCGGCGTCATGAGACATGTGTCATCTGCGAGTGTGGATCAGTCAACTACGGATGGTTTTTTGTCC
CCTCGGGTTGCCAACTGGATGATATTGACAAGGAAACATCATCCTTGAGAGTCCCATATATTGGTTCTAC
CACTGATGAGAGAACAGACATGAAGCTTGCCTTCGTAAGAGCCCCAAGTCGATCCTTGCGATCTGCTGTT
AGAATAGCAACAGTGTACTCATGGGCTTACGGTGATGATGATAGCTCTTGGAACGAAGCCTGGTTGTTGG
CTAGGCAAAGGGCCAATGTGAGCCTGGAGGAGCTAAGGGTGATCACTCCCATCTCAACTTCGACTAATTT
AGCGCATAGGTTGAGGGATCGTAGCACTCAAGTGAAATACTCAGGTACATCCCTTGTCCGAGTGGCGAGG
TATACCACAATCTCCAACGACAATCTCTCATTTGTCATATCAGATAAGAAGGTTGATACTAACTTTATAT
ACCAACAAGGAATGCTTCTAGGGTTGGGTGTTTTAGAAACATTGTTTCGACTCGAGAAAGATACCGGATC
ATCTAACACGGTATTACATCTTCACGTCGAAACAGATTGTTGCGTGATCCCGATGATAGATCATCCCAGG
ATACCCAGCTCCCGCAAGCTAGAGCTGAGGGCAGAGCTATGTACCAACCCATTGATATATGATAATGCAC
CTTTAATTGACAGAGATGCAACAAGGCTATACACCCAGAGCCATAGGAGGCACCTTGTGGAATTTGTTAC
ATGGTCCACACCCCAACTATATCACATTTTAGCTAAGTCCACAGCACTATCTATGATTGACCTGGTAACA
AAATTTGAGAAGGACCATATGAATGAAATTTCAGCTCTCATAGGGGATGACGATATCAATAGTTTCATAA
CTGAGTTTCTGCTCATAGAGCCAAGATTATTCACTATCTACTTGGGCCAGTGTGCGGCCATCAATTGGGC
ATTTGATGTACATTATCATAGACCATCAGGGAAATATCAGATGGGTGAGCTGTTGTCATCGTTCCTTTCT
AGAATGAGCAAAGGAGTGTTTAAGGTGCTTGTCAATGCTCTAAGCCACCCAAAGATCTACAAGAAATTCT
GGCATTGTGGTATTATAGAGCCTATCCATGGTCCTTCACTTGATGCTCAAAACTTGCACACAACTGTGTG
CAACATGGTTTACACATGCTATATGACCTACCTCGACCTGTTGTTGAATGAAGAGTTAGAAGAGTTCACA
TTTCTCTTGTGTGAAAGCGACGAGGATGTAGTACCGGACAGATTCGACAACATCCAGGCAAAACACTTAT
GTGTTCTGGCAGATTTGTACTGTCAACCAGGGACCTGCCCACCAATTCAAGGTCTAAGACCGGTAGAGAA
ATGTGCAGTTCTAACCGACCATATCAAGGCAGAGGCTATGTTATCTCCAGCAGGATCTTCGTGGAACATA
AATCCAATTATTGTAGACCATTACTCATGCTCCCTGACTTATCTCCGGCGAGGATCGATCAAACAGATAA
GATTGAGAGTTGATCCAGGATTCATTTTCGACGCCCTCGCTGAGGTAAATGTCAGTCAGCCAAAGATCGG
CAGCAACAACATCTCAAATATGAGCATCAAGGCTTTCAGACCCCCACACGATGATGTTGCAAAATTGCTC
AAAGATATCAACACAAGCAAGCACAATCTTCCCATTTCAGGGGGCAATCTCGCCAATTATGAAATCCATG
CTTTCCGCAGAATCGGGTTGAACTCATCTGCTTGCTACAAAGCTGTTGAGATATCAACATTAATTAGGAG
ATGCCTTGAGCCAGGGGAGGACGGCTTGTTCTTGGGTGAGGGATCGGGTTCTATGTTGATCACTTATAAG
GAGATACTTAAACTAAGCAAGTGCTTCTATAATAGTGGGGTTTCCGCCAATTCTAGATCTGGTCAAAGGG
AATTAGCACCCTATCCCTCCGAAGTTGGCCTTGTCGAACACAGAATGGGAGTAGGTAATATTGTCAAAGT
GCTCTTTAACGGGAGGCCCGAAGTCACGTGGGTAGGCAGTGTAGATTGCTTCAATTTCATAGTTAGTAAT
ATCCCTACCTCTAGTGTGGGGTTTATCCATTCAGATATAGAGACCTTGCCTGACAAAGATACTATAGAGA
AGCTAGAGGAATTGGCAGCCATCTTATCGATGGCTCTGCTCCTGGGCAAAATAGGATCAATACTGGTGAT
TAAGCTTATGCCTTTCAGCGGGGATTTTGTTCAGGGATTTATAAGTTATGTAGGGTCTCATTATAGAGAA
GTGAACCTTGTATACCCTAGATACAGCAACTTCATATCTACTGAATCTTATTTGGTTATGACAGATCTCA
AGGCTAACCGGCTAATGAATCCTGAAAAGATTAAGCAGCAGATAATTGAATCATCTGTGAGGACTTCACC
TGGACTTATAGGTCACATCCTATCCATTAAGCAACTAAGCTGCATACAAGCAATTGTGGGAGACGCAGTT
AGTAGAGGTGATATCAATCCTACTCTGAAAAAACTTACACCTATAGAGCAGGTGCTGATCAATTGCGGGT
TGGCAATTAACGGACCTAAGCTGTGCAAAGAATTGATCCACCATGATGTTGCCTCAGGGCAAGATGGATT
GCTTAATTCTATACTCATCCTCTACAGGGAGTTGGCAAGATTCAAAGACAACCAAAGAAGTCAACAAGGG
ATGTTCCACGCTTACCCCGTATTGGTAAGTAGCAGGCAACGAGAACTTATATCTAGGATCACCCGCAAAT
TTTGGGGGCACATTCTTCTTTACTCCGGGAACAGAAAGTTGATAAATAAGTTTATCCAGAATCTCAAGTC
CGGCTATCTGATACTAGACTTACACCAGAATATCTTCGTTAAGAATCTATCCAAGTCAGAGAAACAGATT
ATTATGACGGGGGGTTTGAAACGTGAGTGGGTTTTTAAGGTAACAGTCAAGGAGACCAAAGAATGGTATA
AGTTAGTCGGATACAGTGCCCTGATTAAGGACTAATTGGTTGAACTCCGGAACCCTAATCCTGCCCTAGG
TGGTTAGGCATTATTTGCAATATATTAAAGAAAACTTTGAAAATACGAAGTTTCTATTCCCAGCTTTGTC
TGGTGGCCGGCATGGTCCCAGCCTCCTCGCTGGCGCTGGCTGGGCAACATTCCGAGGGGACCGTCCCCTC
GGTAATGGCGAATGGGACGCGGCCGATCCGGCTGCTAACAAAGCCCGAAAGGAAGCTGAGTTGGCTGCTG
CCACCGCTGAGCAATAACTAGCATAACCCCTTGGGGCCTCTAAACGGGTCTTGAGGGGTTTTTTGCTGAA
AGGAGGAACTATATCCGGATGCGGCCGCAGGTACCCAGCTTTTGTTCCCTTTAGTGAGGGTTAATTTCGA
GCTTGGCGTAATCATGGTCATAGCTGTTTCCTGTGTGAAATTGTTATCCGCTCACAATTCCACACAACAT
ACGAGCCGGAAGCATAAAGTGTAAAGCCTGGGGTGCCTAATGAGTGAGCTAACTCACATTAATTGCGTTG
CGCTCACTGCCCGCTTTCCAGTCGGGAAACCTGTCGTGCCAGCTGCATTAATGAATCGGCCAACGCGCGG
GGAGAGGCGGTTTGCGTATTGGGCGCTCTTCCGCTTCCTCGCTCACTGACTCGCTGCGCTCGGTCGTTCG
GCTGCGGCGAGCGGTATCAGCTCACTCAAAGGCGGTAATACGGTTATCCACAGAATCAGGGGATAACGCA
GGAAAGAACATGTGAGCAAAAGGCCAGCAAAAGGCCAGGAACCGTAAAAAGGCCGCGTTGCTGGCGTTTT
TCCATAGGCTCCGCCCCCCTGACGAGCATCACAAAAATCGACGCTCAAGTCAGAGGTGGCGAAACCCGAC
AGGACTATAAAGATACCAGGCGTTTCCCCCTGGAAGCTCCCTCGTGCGCTCTCCTGTTCCGACCCTGCCG
CTTACCGGATACCTGTCCGCCTTTCTCCCTTCGGGAAGCGTGGCGCTTTCTCATAGCTCACGCTGTAGGT
ATCTCAGTTCGGTGTAGGTCGTTCGCTCCAAGCTGGGCTGTGTGCACGAACCCCCCGTTCAGCCCGACCG
CTGCGCCTTATCCGGTAACTATCGTCTTGAGTCCAACCCGGTAAGACACGACTTATCGCCACTGGCAGCA
GCCACTGGTAACAGGATTAGCAGAGCGAGGTATGTAGGCGGTGCTACAGAGTTCTTGAAGTGGTGGCCTA
ACTACGGCTACACTAGAAGGACAGTATTTGGTATCTGCGCTCTGCTGAAGCCAGTTACCTTCGGAAAAAG
AGTTGGTAGCTCTTGATCCGGCAAACAAACCACCGCTGGTAGCGGTGGTTTTTTTGTTTGCAAGCAGCAG
ATTACGCGCAGAAAAAAAGGATCTCAAGAAGATCCTTTGATCTTTTCTACGGGGTCTGACGCTCAGTGGA
ACGAAAACTCACGTTAAGGGATTTTGGTCATGAGATTATCAAAAAGGATCTTCACCTAGATCCTTTTAAA
TTAAAAATGAAGTTTTAAATCAATCTAAAGTATATATGAGTAAACTTGGTCTGACAGTTACCAATGCTTA
ATCAGTGAGGCACCTATCTCAGCGATCTGTCTATTTCGTTCATCCATAGTTGCCTGACTCCCCGTCGTGT
AGATAACTACGATACGGGAGGGCTTACCATCTGGCCCCAGTGCTGCAATGATACCGCGAGACCCACGCTC
ACCGGCTCCAGATTTATCAGCAATAAACCAGCCAGCCGGAAGGGCCGAGCGCAGAAGTGGTCCTGCAACT
TTATCCGCCTCCATCCAGTCTATTAATTGTTGCCGGGAAGCTAGAGTAAGTAGTTCGCCAGTTAATAGTT
TGCGCAACGTTGTTGCCATTGCTACAGGCATCGTGGTGTCACGCTCGTCGTTTGGTATGGCTTCATTCAG
CTCCGGTTCCCAACGATCAAGGCGAGTTACATGATCCCCCATGTTGTGCAAAAAAGCGGTTAGCTCCTTC
GGTCCTCCGATCGTTGTCAGAAGTAAGTTGGCCGCAGTGTTATCACTCATGGTTATGGCAGCACTGCATA
ATTCTCTTACTGTCATGCCATCCGTAAGATGCTTTTCTGTGACTGGTGAGTACTCAACCAAGTCATTCTG
AGAATAGTGTATGCGGCGACCGAGTTGCTCTTGCCCGGCGTCAATACGGGATAATACCGCGCCACATAGC
AGAACTTTAAAAGTGCTCATCATTGGAAAACGTTCTTCGGGGCGAAAACTCTCAAGGATCTTACCGCTGT
TGAGATCCAGTTCGATGTAACCCACTCGTGCACCCAACTGATCTTCAGCATCTTTTACTTTCACCAGCGT
TTCTGGGTGAGCAAAAACAGGAAGGCAAAATGCCGCAAAAAAGGGAATAAGGGCGACACGGAAATGTTGA
ATACTCATACTCTTCCTTTTTCAATATTATTGAAGCATTTATCAGGGTTATTGTCTCATGAGCGGATACA
TATTTGAATGTATTTAGAAAAATAAACAAATAGGGGTTCCGCGCACATTTCCCCGAAAAGTGCCACCTAA
ATTGTAAGCGTTAATATTTTGTTAAAATTCGCGTTAAATTTTTGTTAAATCAGCTCATTTTTTAACCAAT
AGGCCGAAATCGGCAAAATCCCTTATAAATCAAAAGAATAGACCGAGATAGGGT
[37 nt withheld, positions 20355-20391]
AAAGAACGTGGACTCCAACGTCAAAGG
[49 nt withheld, positions 20419-20467]
T
[91 nt withheld, positions 20469-20559]
CATTTAGGCCA
[80 nt withheld, positions 20571-20650]
CCCATTCGCCATTCAGGCTGCGCAACTGTTGGGAAGGGCGATCGGTGCGGGCCTCTTCGCTATTACGCCA
GCTGGCGAAAGGGGGATGTGCTGCAAGGCGATTAAGTTGGGTAACGCCAGGGTTTTCCCAGTCACGACGT
TGTAAAACGACGGCCAGTGAATTGTAATACGACTCACTATA
Features (pLannotate 1.2.2; 22 found; start..end, strand, type, name):
    108..1682    +  CDS            N: NCAP_MEASF - Also known as NP. Experimental evidence at protein level: Swiss-Prot protein existence level 1. Encapsidates the genome in a ratio of 1 N per 6 ribonucleotides, protecting it from nucleases. The nucleocapsid (NC) has a helical structure with either 12.35 or 11.64 N per turn, approximately 20 nm in diameter, with a hollow central cavity approximately 5 nm in diameter. The encapsidated genomic RNA is termed the NC and serves as template for transcription and replication. During replication, encapsidation by N is coupled to RNA synthesis and all replicative products are resistant to
   1834..3351    +  CDS            P/V: PHOSP_MEASE - Experimental evidence at protein level: Swiss-Prot protein existence level 1. Essential component of the RNA polymerase and the nascent chain assembly complex. Also required during RNA synthesis. From Measles virus (strain Edmonston) (MeV) (Subacute sclerose panencephalitis virus).
   3592..3618    +  CDS            3xHA (fragment): three tandem HA epitope tags
   3622..5139    +  CDS            P/V: PHOSP_MEASE - Experimental evidence at protein level: Swiss-Prot protein existence level 1. Essential component of the RNA polymerase and the nascent chain assembly complex. Also required during RNA synthesis. From Measles virus (strain Edmonston) (MeV) (Subacute sclerose panencephalitis virus).
   5328..6332    +  CDS            M: MATRX_MEASC - Experimental evidence at protein level: Swiss-Prot protein existence level 1. The M protein has a crucial role in virus assembly and interacts with the RNP complex as well as with the viral membrane. From Measles virus (strain Ichinose-B95a) (MeV) (Subacute sclerose panencephalitis virus).
   7348..8997    +  CDS            F: FUS_MEASC - Experimental evidence at protein level: Swiss-Prot protein existence level 1. Class I viral fusion protein. Under the current model, the protein has at least 3 conformational states: pre-fusion native state, pre-hairpin intermediate state, and post-fusion hairpin state. During viral and plasma cell membrane fusion, the heptad repeat (HR) regions assume a trimer-of-hairpins structure, positioning the fusion peptide in close proximity to the C-terminal region of the ectodomain. The formation of this structure appears to drive apposition and subsequent fusion of viral and plasma cell
   9161..11011   +  CDS            H: HEMA_MEASE - Experimental evidence at protein level: Swiss-Prot protein existence level 1. Attaches the virus to cell receptors and thereby initiating infection. Binding of H protein to the receptor induces a conformational change that allows the F protein to trigger virion/cell membranes fusion. May use human CD46 and/or SLAMF1 as receptors for viral entry into the cell. The high degree of interaction between H and MCP/CD46 results in down-regulation of the latter from the surface of infected cells, rendering them more sensitive to c3b-mediated complement lysis. From Measles virus (strain Edm
  11124..17672   +  CDS            L: L_MEASE - Experimental evidence at transcript level: Swiss-Prot protein existence level 2. RNA-directed RNA polymerase that catalyzes the replication of viral genomic RNA. The template is composed of the viral RNA tightly encapsidated by the nucleoprotein (N). The replicase mode is dependent on intracellular N protein concentration. In this mode, the polymerase replicates the whole viral genome without recognizing transcriptional signals, and the replicated genome is not caped or polyadenylated. From Measles virus (strain Edmonston) (MeV) (Subacute sclerose panencephalitis virus).
  17782..17870   +  ncRNA          HDV ribozyme: Accession: RF00094 - Hepatitis delta virus ribozyme
  17881..17930   +  CDS            SET1 (fragment): solubility-enhancement tag derived from T7 phage gene 10B
  17938..17985   +  terminator     T7 terminator: transcription terminator for bacteriophage T7 RNA polymerase
  18038..18056   -  promoter       T3 promoter: promoter for bacteriophage T3 RNA polymerase
  18099..18121   -  protein_bind   lac operator (fragment): The lac repressor binds to the lac operator to inhibit transcription in E. coli. This inhibition can be relieved by adding lactose or isopropyl-β-D-thiogalactopyranoside (IPTG). lac repressor encoded by lacI
  18125..18155   -  promoter       lac promoter: promoter for the E. coli lac operon
  18170..18191   -  protein_bind   CAP binding site: CAP binding activates transcription in the presence of cAMP. E. coli catabolite activator protein
  18204..18296   -  CDS            lacI (fragment): lac repressor; lacI; The lac repressor binds to the lac operator to inhibit transcription in E. coli. This inhibition can be relieved by adding lactose or isopropyl-β-D-thiogalactopyranoside (IPTG).
  18479..19067   -  rep_origin     ori: high-copy-number ColE1/pMB1/pBR322/pUC origin of replication
  19238..20098   -  CDS            AmpR: β-lactamase; bla; confers resistance to ampicillin, carbenicillin, and related antibiotics
  20099..20203   -  promoter       AmpR promoter: bla
  20229..20559   -  rep_origin     f1 ori (fragment) (sequence partly withheld): f1 bacteriophage origin of replication; arrow indicates direction of (+) strand synthesis
  20571..20650   -  rep_origin     f1 ori (fragment) (sequence withheld): f1 bacteriophage origin of replication; arrow indicates direction of (+) strand synthesis
  20655..20812   -  CDS            lacZα (fragment): LacZα fragment of β-galactosidase; lacZ fragment
