[The description below was written by a language model from this plasmid's Addgene catalogue record and pLannotate feature annotations shown in this document.]
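Description:
p(+)MV-NSE-FlagrP-3g_haP-F497D-3p is a reverse-genetics plasmid of about 20.8 kb carrying a full-length, positive-sense measles virus antigenome cDNA (about 17.8 kb). It is used to rescue recombinant virus of the Edmonston "Edm-tag" lineage. The backbone descends from p(+)MVNSe, itself derived from p(+)MV15894. It carries the lineage's point mutations, including a change in the P gene that disables the V protein. It also has a short inserted sequence that adds unique restriction sites while keeping the genome length compliant with the rule of six. In bacteria the plasmid replicates from a high-copy ColE1/pUC-type origin and is selected with ampicillin (AmpR). Fragments of f1 ori, lacZα and lac regulatory sequences, together with a T3 promoter, remain from the cloning vector.

The catalogue lists a T7 promoter as driving antigenome transcription, although the feature table does not annotate it. Downstream of the L gene, a hepatitis delta virus ribozyme cleaves the transcript to generate a precise viral 3' end, and a T7 terminator follows. The annotated gene order is N, P, a second P, M, F, H and L, so the phosphoprotein gene is duplicated as an extra transcription unit. According to the record, the wild-type P copy is Flag-tagged and carries the si1 (siGFP) target sequence, while the P-F497D mutant copy is HA-tagged and carries the si2 (siP) target. The feature table places an HA epitope immediately upstream of the second P reading frame, whereas the catalogue lists the HA tag as C-terminal on the insert. This design presumably allows the two P proteins to be distinguished by epitope and either copy to be silenced selectively by siRNA, so the function of the mutant phosphoprotein can be studied in infected cells.
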