Addgene plasmid #58800: p(+)MV-NSE-FlagrP-3g_haP-F497D-3p
Purpose: Expresses recombinant measles virus with duplicated P gene. wt P gene and P-F497D gene are tagged with Flag and HA peptides and si1 (siGFP) and si2 (siP) target sequences, respectively.
Depositing lab: Branka Horvat.
Backbone
  Vector backbone: p(+)MV-NSE-FlagP-M502-3p
  Modifications to backbone: Plasmid derived from p(+)MVNSe made in Roberto Cattaneo’s lab. p(+)MVNSe is derived from the original p(+)MV15894 plasmid described by Martin Billeter’s group in Radecke et al., EMBO J 14:5773 (1995) PMID:8846771. p(+)MV15894 contains the Edmonston molecular clone Genebank Z66517 with 13 point mutations including the “tag” AC>GA at positions 1818-9 of the genome, hence its acronym “Edm-tag” and a mutation in P gene resulting in 272Cyst>272Arg mutation into the V coding sequence that disable this protein. p(+)MVNSe is an elongated version of p(+)MV15894 containing the additional sequence CGTACGATGACGTCCTAG inserted just after nt 3368 to introduce unique restriction sites while preserving the genome length to compliance to the rule of six
Growth in bacteria
  Bacterial resistance: Ampicillin, 100 μg/mL
  Growth temperature: 30°C
  Growth strain: Top10
  Growth instructions: Transformed bacteria should never be stored at 4°C and should be kept growing at 30°C.
  Copy number: High Copy
Gene/Insert
  Gene/Insert name: Measles virus antigenome
  Species: measles virus
  Insert size (bp): 17784
  Promoter: T7
  Tag / fusion protein: Flag (N terminal on insert); Ha (C terminal on insert)
  Cloning method: Unknown
  Sequencing primers: 5′ AGGTGAACTccatgcGAAC; 3′ TCTCTGTCATTGTGGAACTT
Resource information
  A portion of this plasmid was derived from a plasmid made by: Original plasmid construct used as backbone was provided by Roberto Cattaneo and Martin Billeter.
Terms and licenses: Academic/Nonprofit Terms; Industry Terms: Not Available to Industry
Depositor comments: Unique AatII site noted in the Modifications to Backbone field was confirmed by restriction digest. Please see Notes from Addgene link to view results.
How to cite: p(+)MV-NSE-FlagrP-3g_haP-F497D-3p was a gift from Branka Horvat (Addgene plasmid # 58800 ; http://n2t.net/addgene:58800 ; RRID:Addgene_58800)
