>Addgene plasmid #58800 | p(+)MV-NSE-FlagrP-3g_haP-F497D-3p | addgene partial sequence | sequence record 92748 | M13pUC-Fwd 5'-CCCAGTCACGACGTTGTAAAACG-3'
TAACCAAACAAAGTTGGGTAAGGATAGTTCAATCAATGATCATCTTCTAGTGCACTTAGGATTCAAGATC
CTATTATCAGGGACAAGAGCAGGATTAGGGATATCCGAGATGGCCACACTTTTAAGGAGCTTAGCATTGT
TCAAAAGAAACAAGGACAAACCACCCATTACATCAGGATCCGGTGGAGCCATCAGAGGAATCAAACACAT
TATTATAGTACCAATCCCTGGAGATTCCTCAATTACCACTCGATCCAGACTTCTGGACCGGTTGGTCAGG
TTAATTGGAAACCCGGATGTGAGCGGGCCCAAACTAACAGGGGCACTAATAGGTATATTATCCTTATTTG
TGGAGTCTCCAGGTCAATTGATTCAGAGGATCACCGATGACCCTGACGTTAGCATAAGGCTGTTAGAGGT
TGTCCAGAGTGACCAGTCACAATCTGGCCTTACCTTCGCATCAAGAGGTACCAACATGGAGGATGAGGCG
GACCAATACTTTTCACATGATGATCCAATTAGTAGTGATCAATCCAGGTTCGGATGGTTCGAGAACAAGG
AAATCTCAGATATTGAAGTGCAAGACCCTGAGGGATTCAACATGATTCTGGGTACCATCCTAGCCCAAAT
TTGGGTCTTGCTCGCAAAGGCGGTTACGGCCCCAGACACGGCAGCTGATTCGGAGCTAAGAAGGTGGATA
AAGTACACCCAACAAAGAAGGGTAGTTGGTGAATTTAGATTGGAGAGAAAATGGTTGGATGTGGTGAGGA
ACAGGATTGCCGAGGACCTCTCCTTACGCC
