>Addgene plasmid #58800 | p(+)MV-NSE-FlagrP-3g_haP-F497D-3p | addgene partial sequence | sequence record 92764 | M13pUC-Rev 5'-AGCGGATAACAATTTCACACAGG-3'
AATTAACCCTCACTAAAGGGAACAAAAGCTGGTACCTGCGGCCGCATCCGGATATAGTTCCTCCTTTCAG
CAAAAAACCCCTCAAGACCCGTTTAGAGGCCCCAAGGGGTTATGCTAGTTATTGCCCAGCCAGCGCCAGC
AGCCAACTCAGCTTCCTTTCGGGCTTTGTTAGCAGCCGGATCGGCCGCGTCCCATTCGCCATTACCGAGG
GGACGGTCCCCTCGGAATGTTGCCCAGCCAGCGCCAGCGAGGAGGCTGGGACCATGCCGGCCACCAGACA
AAGCTGGGAATAGAAACTTCGTATTTTCAAAGTTTTCTTTAATATATTGCAAATAATGCCTAACCACCTA
GGGCAGGATTAGGGTTCCGGAGTTCAACCAATTAGTCCTTAATCAGGGCACTGTATCCGACTAACTTATA
CCATTCTTTGGTCTCCTTGACTGTTACCTTAAAAACCCACTCACGTTTCAAACCCCCCGTCATAATAATC
TGTTTCTCTGACTTGGATAGATTCTTAACGAAGATATTCTGGTGTAAGTCTAGTATCAGATAGCCGGACT
TGAGATTCTGGATAAACTTATTTATCAACTTTCTGTTCCCGGAGTAAAGAAGAATGTGCCCCCAAAATTT
GCGGGTGATCCTAGATATAAGTTCTCGTTGCCTGCTACTTACCAATACGGGGTAAGCGTGGAACATCCCT
TGTTG
