>Addgene plasmid #58800 | p(+)MV-NSE-FlagrP-3g_haP-F497D-3p | addgene partial sequence | sequence record 94047 | MeaslesGenome-R1 5'-cttgggaggcaatcactttg-3'
GATGCTTGAGAGGTGTCCGCATGGATGATGCTTGAGAGGTGTCCGGTTGGCAGGTAAGTTGAGCTGTAGC
TACTTCATTATTATCTTCATCAGCATCTGGTGGTCCTTGGCAAGATCATTGGCTCCTTTGATATCATCAA
GGAGAGTCATCAGGTAACGCTTCCGATCCTCCTCTAGCCGGCTGGATTTTATAATGGAGCGGATTACACT
GCGTGATGCAGGGCCGGTGTCAGGAACAAACCCGACGGCTGAGCTCATCTTTTTCCCGATCGGCTTTAGC
TGAAATTCCTTCAGCAGCTGTCCTCTGGAACTGGTCCGTCCATTTGTCATTCCTTGGAGTTGTCGCGAGG
CAACGGGTTTCTTGAGAACTTCGGCCAGTGCTCGGCCTGAATCTCTGCCTATGATGGGTTTCAAGTCGGG
ATTGATTTCGACATCTGCAGTGGGGTCGTTGGGATCCTTCCCAAGTCCAGGAATGGCGATCATGATGCTT
GAGAGGTGTCCTTCCAGGGTGGATATGCTGATATTTTGCCTGTTGATCTGCTTCTTAATTGACTCAACTT
CTCCCTTCAATAACAGCAGTGATTCTAGCTTGGAGATTATCTTCTGATTATCCTCGTGTATTTTGGCCAA
GGCTGTTTTAATATCTT
