>Addgene plasmid #58800 | p(+)MV-NSE-FlagrP-3g_haP-F497D-3p | addgene partial sequence | sequence record 94048 | MeaslesGenome-F1 5'-CGGAAGAACAAGGCTCAGAC-3'
CTTATAAAAAACTTAGGAACCAGGTCCACACAGCCGCCAGGCCATCAACCATCCACTCCCACGATTGGAG
CAGATGGATTATAAGGATGACGATGACAAAGCAGAAGAGCAGGCACGCCATGTCAAAAACGGACTGGAAT
GCATCCGGGCTCTCAAGGCCGAGCCCATCGGCTCACTGGCCATCGAGGAAGCTATGGCAGCATGGTCAGA
AATATCAGACAACCCAGGACAGGAGCGAGCCACCTGCNGGGAAGAGAAGGCAGGCAGTTCGGGTCTCANC
AAACCATGCCTCTCAGCAATTGGATCAACTGAAGGCGGTGCACCTCGCATCCGCGGTCAGGGACCTGGAG
AGAGCGATGACNACGCTGAAACTTTGGGAATCCCCCCAAGAAATCTCCAGGCATCAAGCACTGGGCTACA
GTGTCATTATGTTTATGATCACAGCGGTGAAGCGGTTAATGGAATCCAAGATGCTGACTCTAT
